Addgene plasmid #73983: CAG-mCherry-RORbshRNA1
Purpose: RORb shRNA1 (mir155 backbone) was inserted into the 3'UTR of mCherry.
Depositing lab: Connie Cepko. Depositing organization: Harvard Medical School. Publication: A gene regulatory network controls the binary fate decision of rod and bipolar cells in the vertebrate retina. Wang S, Sengel C, Emerson MM, Cepko CL. Dev Cell. 2014 Sep 8;30(5):513-27. doi: 10.1016/j.devcel.2014.07.018. Epub 2014 Aug 21. PubMed 25155555.
Backbone
  Vector backbone: CAG-mCherry
  Backbone size w/o insert (bp): 5568
  Total vector size (bp): 5632
  Vector type: Mammalian Expression
Growth in bacteria
  Bacterial resistance: Ampicillin, 100 μg/mL
  Growth temperature: 37°C
  Growth strain: DH5alpha
  Copy number: Unknown
Gene/Insert
  Gene/Insert name: shRNA that targets the mouse RORb gene
  gRNA/shRNA sequence: caagttgggtacagatgtga
  Species: M. musculus (mouse)
  Promoter: CAG
  Cloning method: Gibson Cloning
  Sequencing primers: 5′ caccatcgtggaacagtacg
Terms and licenses: Academic/Nonprofit Terms; Industry Terms: Not Available to Industry
Depositor comments: The shRNA cassette was obtained via the BLOCK-iTTM PolII miR RNAi Express (Life Technologies).
How to cite: CAG-mCherry-RORbshRNA1 was a gift from Connie Cepko (Addgene plasmid # 73983 ; http://n2t.net/addgene:73983 ; RRID:Addgene_73983)
