[The description below was written by a language model from this plasmid's Addgene catalogue record and pLannotate feature annotations shown in this document.]
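Description:
CAG-mCherry-RORbshRNA1 is a 5,632 bp mammalian expression plasmid built on the CAG-mCherry backbone. It couples a red fluorescent reporter to RNAi knockdown of the mouse RORb gene. It is propagated in E. coli through a high-copy ColE1/pUC-type origin and selected with ampicillin via the β-lactamase gene and its native promoter. The backbone also carries lac promoter/operator remnants, short lacI fragments, and an SV40 origin with an adjacent SV40 poly(A) signal. None of these contributes to the payload, and no mammalian selection marker is annotated.

The single expression unit is driven by the CAG promoter, which consists of the CMV immediate-early enhancer, the chicken β-actin promoter and a chimeric β-actin/β-globin intron, giving strong, broadly active Pol II transcription. It encodes mCherry, and immediately downstream of the coding sequence, in the 3'UTR, sits an artificial microRNA cassette. In this cassette the shRNA hairpin against mouse RORb lies between 5' and 3' flanking sequences from mouse miR-155. The cassette was derived from a commercial Pol II miR RNAi system and inserted by Gibson cloning. The transcript ends at a rabbit β-globin poly(A) signal; the short "HBB" fragment annotated just upstream most likely reflects residual β-globin sequence from that 3' region rather than an expressed gene.

Because the miR-155 scaffold allows the hairpin to be processed from a Pol II transcript, reporter and knockdown come from the same promoter, so red fluorescence marks the cells that received the shRNA. The associated publication concerns the gene regulatory network governing the rod versus bipolar cell fate choice in the vertebrate retina, which suggests use for RORb loss-of-function experiments in that setting. The record does not specify the delivery method.
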