Features (pLannotate 1.2.2; 19 found; start..end, strand, type, name):
      4..383     +  enhancer       CMV enhancer: human cytomegalovirus immediate early enhancer
    386..661     +  promoter       chicken β-actin promoter: No description available
    662..1670    +  intron         chimeric intron: chimera between introns from chicken β-actin and rabbit β-globin
   1725..2432    +  CDS            mCherry: mCherry is a basic (constitutively fluorescent) red fluorescent protein published in 2004, derived from Discosoma sp.. It is reported to be a very rapidly-maturing monomer with low acid sensitivity.
   2441..2467    +  ncRNA          5' miR-155: sequence upstream of the precursor of mouse miR-155 microRNA (Uva et al., 2013) miRNA
   2531..2569    +  ncRNA          3' miR-155 (fragment): sequence downstream of the precursor of mouse miR-155 microRNA (Uva et al., 2013) miRNA
   2577..2648    +  CDS            HBB (fragment): HBB_PONPY - Experimental evidence at transcript level: Swiss-Prot protein existence level 2. Involved in oxygen transport from the lung to the various peripheral tissues. From Pongo pygmaeus (Bornean orangutan).
   2719..2774    +  polyA_signal   β-globin poly(A) signal: rabbit β-globin polyadenylation signal (Gil and Proudfoot, 1987)
   3159..3175    -  protein_bind   lac operator: The lac repressor binds to the lac operator to inhibit transcription in E. coli. This inhibition can be relieved by adding lactose or isopropyl-β-D-thiogalactopyranoside (IPTG). lac repressor encoded by lacI
   3183..3213    -  promoter       lac promoter: promoter for the E. coli lac operon
   3228..3249    -  protein_bind   CAP binding site: CAP binding activates transcription in the presence of cAMP. E. coli catabolite activator protein
   3262..3301    -  CDS            lacI (fragment): lac repressor; lacI; The lac repressor binds to the lac operator to inhibit transcription in E. coli. This inhibition can be relieved by adding lactose or isopropyl-β-D-thiogalactopyranoside (IPTG).
   3308..3330    +  promoter       SV40 promoter (fragment): SV40 enhancer and early promoter
   3354..3489    +  rep_origin     SV40 ori: SV40 origin of replication
   3509..3643    +  polyA_signal   SV40 poly(A) signal: SV40 polyadenylation signal
   3645..3699    -  CDS            lacI (fragment): lac repressor; lacI; The lac repressor binds to the lac operator to inhibit transcription in E. coli. This inhibition can be relieved by adding lactose or isopropyl-β-D-thiogalactopyranoside (IPTG).
   3882..4470    -  rep_origin     ori: high-copy-number ColE1/pMB1/pBR322/pUC origin of replication
   4641..5501    -  CDS            AmpR: β-lactamase; bla; confers resistance to ampicillin, carbenicillin, and related antibiotics
   5502..5606    -  promoter       AmpR promoter: bla
>Addgene plasmid #73983 | CAG-mCherry-RORbshRNA1 | depositor full sequence | sequence record 139249 | CAG-mCherry-RORbshRNA1
GTCGACATTGATTATTGACTAGTTATTAATAGTAATCAATTACGGGGTCATTAGTTCATAGCCCATATAT
GGAGTTCCGCGTTACATAACTTACGGTAAATGGCCCGCCTGGCTGACCGCCCAACGACCCCCGCCCATTG
ACGTCAATAATGACGTATGTTCCCATAGTAACGCCAATAGGGACTTTCCATTGACGTCAATGGGTGGACT
ATTTACGGTAAACTGCCCACTTGGCAGTACATCAAGTGTATCATATGCCAAGTACGCCCCCTATTGACGT
CAATGACGGTAAATGGCCCGCCTGGCATTATGCCCAGTACATGACCTTATGGGACTTTCCTACTTGGCAG
TACATCTACGTATTAGTCATCGCTATTACCATGGGTCGAGGTGAGCCCCACGTTCTGCTTCACTCTCCCC
ATCTCCCCCCCCTCCCCACCCCCAATTTTGTATTTATTTATTTTTTAATTATTTTGTGCAGCGATGGGGG
CGGGGGGGGGGGGGGCGCGCGCCAGGCGGGGCGGGGCGGGGCGAGGGGCGGGGCGGGGCGAGGCGGAGAG
GTGCGGCGGCAGCCAATCAGAGCGGCGCGCTCCGAAAGTTTCCTTTTATGGCGAGGCGGCGGCGGCGGCG
GCCCTATAAAAAGCGAAGCGCGCGGCGGGCGGGAGTCGCTGCGTTGCCTTCGCCCCGTGCCCCGCTCCGC
GCCGCCTCGCGCCGCCCGCCCCGGCTCTGACTGACCGCGTTACTCCCACAGGTGAGCGGGCGGGACGGCC
CTTCTCCTCCGGGCTGTAATTAGCGCTTGGTTTAATGACGGCTCGTTTCTTTTCTGTGGCTGCGTGAAAG
CCTTAAAGGGCTCCGGGAGGGCCCTTTGTGCGGGGGGGAGCGGCTCGGGGGGTGCGTGCGTGTGTGTGTG
CGTGGGGAGCGCCGCGTGCGGCCCGCGCTGCCCGGCGGCTGTGAGCGCTGCGGGCGCGGCGCGGGGCTTT
GTGCGCTCCGCGTGTGCGCGAGGGGAGCGCGGCCGGGGGCGGTGCCCCGCGGTGCGGGGGGGCTGCGAGG
GGAACAAAGGCTGCGTGCGGGGTGTGTGCGTGGGGGGGTGAGCAGGGGGTGTGGGCGCGGCGGTCGGGCT
GTAACCCCCCCCTGCACCCCCCTCCCCGAGTTGCTGAGCACGGCCCGGCTTCGGGTGCGGGGCTCCGTGC
GGGGCGTGGCGCGGGGCTCGCCGTGCCGGGCGGGGGGTGGCGGCAGGTGGGGGTGCCGGGCGGGGCGGGG
CCGCCTCGGGCCGGGGAGGGCTCGGGGGAGGGGCGCGGCGGCCCCGGAGCGCCGGCGGCTGTCGAGGCGC
GGCGAGCCGCAGCCATTGCCTTTTATGGTAATCGTGCGAGAGGGCGCAGGGACTTCCTTTGTCCCAAATC
TGGCGGAGCCGAAATCTGGGAGGCGCCGCCGCACCCCCTCTAGCGGGCGCGGGCGAAGCGGTGCGGCGCC
GGCAGGAAGGAAATGGGCGGGGAGGGCCTTCGTGCGTCGCCGCGCCGCCGTCCCCTTCTCCATCTCCAGC
CTCGGGGCTGCCGCAGGGGGACGGCTGCCTTCGGGGGGGACGGGGCAGGGCGGGGTTCGGCTTCTGGCGT
GTGACCGGCGGCTCTAGAGCCTCTGCTAACCATGTTCATGCCTTCTTCTTTTTCCTACAGCTCCTGGGCA
ACGTGCTGGTTATTGTGCTGTCTCATCATTTTGGCAAAGAATTGATGGTGAGCAAGGGCGAGGAGGATAA
CATGGCCATCATCAAGGAGTTCATGCGCTTCAAGGTGCACATGGAGGGCTCCGTGAACGGCCACGAGTTC
GAGATCGAGGGCGAGGGCGAGGGCCGCCCCTACGAGGGCACCCAGACCGCCAAGCTGAAGGTGACCAAGG
GTGGCCCCCTGCCCTTCGCCTGGGACATCCTGTCCCCTCAGTTCATGTACGGCTCCAAGGCCTACGTGAA
GCACCCCGCCGACATCCCCGACTACTTGAAGCTGTCCTTCCCCGAGGGCTTCAAGTGGGAGCGCGTGATG
AACTTCGAGGACGGCGGCGTGGTGACCGTGACCCAGGACTCCTCCCTGCAGGACGGCGAGTTCATCTACA
AGGTGAAGCTGCGCGGCACCAACTTCCCCTCCGACGGCCCCGTAATGCAGAAGAAGACCATGGGCTGGGA
GGCCTCCTCCGAGCGGATGTACCCCGAGGACGGCGCCCTGAAGGGCGAGATCAAGCAGAGGCTGAAGCTG
AAGGACGGCGGCCACTACGACGCTGAGGTCAAGACCACCTACAAGGCCAAGAAGCCCGTGCAGCTGCCCG
GCGCCTACAACGTCAACATCAAGTTGGACATCACCTCCCACAACGAGGACTACACCATCGTGGAACAGTA
CGAACGCGCCGAGGGCCGCCACTCCACCGGCGGCATGGACGAGCTGTACAAGTAAGCGGCCTGGAGGCTT
GCTGAAGGCTGTATGCTGACAAGTTGGGTACAGATGTGAGTTTTGGCCACTGACTGACTCACATCTACCC
AACTTGTCAGGACACAAGGCCTGTTACTAGCACTCACATGGAACAAATGCGGCCGCACTCCTCAGGTGCA
GGCTGCCTATCAGAAGGTGGTGGCTGGTGTGGCCAATGCCCTGGCTCACAAATACCACTGAGATCTTTTT
CCCTCTGCCAAAAATTATGGGGACATCATGAAGCCCCTTGAGCATCTGACTTCTGGCTAATAAAGGAAAT
TTATTTTCATTGCAATAGTGTGTTGGAATTTTTTGTGTCTCTCACTCGGAAGGACATATGGGAGGGCAAA
TCATTTAAAACATCAGAATGAGTATTTGGTTTAGAGTTTGGCAACATATGCCCATATGCTGGCTGCCATG
AACAAAGGTTGGCTATAAAGAGGTCATCAGTATATGAAACAGCCCCCTGCTGTCCATTCCTTATTCCATA
GAAAAGCCTTGACTTGAGGTTAGATTTTTTTTATATTTTGTTTTGTGTTATTTTTTTCTTTAACATCCCT
AAAATTTTCCTTACATGTTTTACTAGCCAGATTTTTCCTCCTCTCCTGACTACTCCCAGTCATAGCTGTC
CCTCTTCTCTTATGGAGATCCCTCGACCTGCAGCCCAAGCTTGGCGTAATCATGGTCATAGCTGTTTCCT
GTGTGAAATTGTTATCCGCTCACAATTCCACACAACATACGAGCCGGAAGCATAAAGTGTAAAGCCTGGG
GTGCCTAATGAGTGAGCTAACTCACATTAATTGCGTTGCGCTCACTGCCCGCTTTCCAGTCGGGAAACCT
GTCGTGCCAGCGGATCCGCATCTCAATTAGTCAGCAACCATAGTCCCGCCCCTAACTCCGCCCATCCCGC
CCCTAACTCCGCCCAGTTCCGCCCATTCTCCGCCCCATGGCTGACTAATTTTTTTTATTTATGCAGAGGC
CGAGGCCGCCTCGGCCTCTGAGCTATTCCAGAAGTAGTGAGGAGGCTTTTTTGGAGGCCTAGGCTTTTGC
AAAAAGCTAACTTGTTTATTGCAGCTTATAATGGTTACAAATAAAGCAATAGCATCACAAATTTCACAAA
TAAAGCATTTTTTTCACTGCATTCTAGTTGTGGTTTGTCCAAACTCATCAATGTATCTTATCATGTCTGG
ATCCGCTGCATTAATGAATCGGCCAACGCGCGGGGAGAGGCGGTTTGCGTATTGGGCGCTCTTCCGCTTC
CTCGCTCACTGACTCGCTGCGCTCGGTCGTTCGGCTGCGGCGAGCGGTATCAGCTCACTCAAAGGCGGTA
ATACGGTTATCCACAGAATCAGGGGATAACGCAGGAAAGAACATGTGAGCAAAAGGCCAGCAAAAGGCCA
GGAACCGTAAAAAGGCCGCGTTGCTGGCGTTTTTCCATAGGCTCCGCCCCCCTGACGAGCATCACAAAAA
TCGACGCTCAAGTCAGAGGTGGCGAAACCCGACAGGACTATAAAGATACCAGGCGTTTCCCCCTGGAAGC
TCCCTCGTGCGCTCTCCTGTTCCGACCCTGCCGCTTACCGGATACCTGTCCGCCTTTCTCCCTTCGGGAA
GCGTGGCGCTTTCTCAATGCTCACGCTGTAGGTATCTCAGTTCGGTGTAGGTCGTTCGCTCCAAGCTGGG
CTGTGTGCACGAACCCCCCGTTCAGCCCGACCGCTGCGCCTTATCCGGTAACTATCGTCTTGAGTCCAAC
CCGGTAAGACACGACTTATCGCCACTGGCAGCAGCCACTGGTAACAGGATTAGCAGAGCGAGGTATGTAG
GCGGTGCTACAGAGTTCTTGAAGTGGTGGCCTAACTACGGCTACACTAGAAGGACAGTATTTGGTATCTG
CGCTCTGCTGAAGCCAGTTACCTTCGGAAAAAGAGTTGGTAGCTCTTGATCCGGCAAACAAACCACCGCT
GGTAGCGGTGGTTTTTTTGTTTGCAAGCAGCAGATTACGCGCAGAAAAAAAGGATCTCAAGAAGATCCTT
TGATCTTTTCTACGGGGTCTGACGCTCAGTGGAACGAAAACTCACGTTAAGGGATTTTGGTCATGAGATT
ATCAAAAAGGATCTTCACCTAGATCCTTTTAAATTAAAAATGAAGTTTTAAATCAATCTAAAGTATATAT
GAGTAAACTTGGTCTGACAGTTACCAATGCTTAATCAGTGAGGCACCTATCTCAGCGATCTGTCTATTTC
GTTCATCCATAGTTGCCTGACTCCCCGTCGTGTAGATAACTACGATACGGGAGGGCTTACCATCTGGCCC
CAGTGCTGCAATGATACCGCGAGACCCACGCTCACCGGCTCCAGATTTATCAGCAATAAACCAGCCAGCC
GGAAGGGCCGAGCGCAGAAGTGGTCCTGCAACTTTATCCGCCTCCATCCAGTCTATTAATTGTTGCCGGG
AAGCTAGAGTAAGTAGTTCGCCAGTTAATAGTTTGCGCAACGTTGTTGCCATTGCTACAGGCATCGTGGT
GTCACGCTCGTCGTTTGGTATGGCTTCATTCAGCTCCGGTTCCCAACGATCAAGGCGAGTTACATGATCC
CCCATGTTGTGCAAAAAAGCGGTTAGCTCCTTCGGTCCTCCGATCGTTGTCAGAAGTAAGTTGGCCGCAG
TGTTATCACTCATGGTTATGGCAGCACTGCATAATTCTCTTACTGTCATGCCATCCGTAAGATGCTTTTC
TGTGACTGGTGAGTACTCAACCAAGTCATTCTGAGAATAGTGTATGCGGCGACCGAGTTGCTCTTGCCCG
GCGTCAATACGGGATAATACCGCGCCACATAGCAGAACTTTAAAAGTGCTCATCATTGGAAAACGTTCTT
CGGGGCGAAAACTCTCAAGGATCTTACCGCTGTTGAGATCCAGTTCGATGTAACCCACTCGTGCACCCAA
CTGATCTTCAGCATCTTTTACTTTCACCAGCGTTTCTGGGTGAGCASAAACAGGAAGGCAAAATGCCGCA
AAAAAGGGAATAAGGGCGACACGGAAATGTTGAATACTCATACTCTTCCTTTTTCAATATTATTGAAGCA
TTTATCAGGGTTATTGTCTCATGAGCGGATACATATTTGAATGTATTTAGAAAAATAAACAAATAGGGGT
TCCGCGCACATTTCCCCGAAAAGTGCCACCTG
