>Addgene plasmid #73983 | CAG-mCherry-RORbshRNA1 | addgene partial sequence | sequence record 141401 | pCAG-F 5'-GCAACGTGCTGGTTATTGTG-3'
AGAATTGATGGTGAGCAAGGGCGAGGAGGATAACATGGCCATCATCAAGGAGTTCATGCGCTTCAAGGTG
CACATGGAGGGCTCCGTGAACGGCCACGAGTTCGAGATCGAGGGCGAGGGCGAGGGCCGCCCCTACGAGG
GCACCCAGACCGCCAAGCTGAAGGTGACCAAGGGTGGCCCCCTGCCCTTCGCCTGGGACATCCTGTCCCC
TCAGTTCATGTACGGCTCCAAGGCCTACGTGAAGCACCCCGCCGACATCCCCGACTACTTGAAGCTGTCC
TTCCCCGAGGGCTTCAAGTGGGAGCGCGTGATGAACTTCGAGGACGGCGGCGTGGTGACCGTGACCCAGG
ACTCCTCCCTGCAGGACGGCGAGTTCATCTACAAGGTGAAGCTGCGCGGCACCAACTTCCCCTCCGACGG
CCCCGTAATGCAGAAGAAGACCATGGGCTGGGAGGCCTCCTCCGAGCGGATGTACCCCGAGGACGGCGCC
CTGAAGGGCGAGATCAAGCAGAGGCTGAAGCTGAAGGACGGCGGCCACTACGACGCTGAGGTCAAGACCA
CCTACAAGGCCAAGAAGCCCGTGCAGCTGCCCGGCGCCTACAACGTCAACATCAAGTTGGACATCACCTC
CCACAACGAGGACTACACCATCGTGGAACAGTACGAACGCGCCGAGGGCCGCCACTCCACCGGCGGCATG
GACGAGCTGTACAAGTAAGCGGCCTGGAGGCTTGCTGAAGGCTGTATGCTGACAAGTTGGGTACAGATGT
GAGTTTTGGCCACTGACTGACTCACATCTACCCAACTTGTCAGGACACAAGGCCTGTTACTAGCACTCAC
ATGGAACAAATGCGGCCGCACTCCTCAGGTGCAGGCTGCCTATCAGAAGGTGGTGGCTGGTGTGGCCAAT
GCCCTGGCTCACAAATACCACTGAGATCTTTTTCCCTCTGCCAAAAATTATGGGGACATCATGAAGCCCC
TTGAGCATCTGACTTCTGGCTAATAAAGGAAATTTA
