>Addgene plasmid #73983 | CAG-mCherry-RORbshRNA1 | addgene partial sequence | sequence record 141404 | M13pUC-Rev 5'-AGCGGATAACAATTTCACACAGG-3'
ATGATTACGCCAAGCTTGGGCTGCAGGTCGAGGGATCTCCATAAGAGAAGAGGGACAGCTATGACTGGGA
GTAGTCAGGAGAGGAGGAAAAATCTGGCTAGTAAAACATGTAAGGAAAATTTTAGGGATGTTAAAGAAAA
AAATAACACAAAACAAAATATAAAAAAAATCTAACCTCAAGTCAAGGCTTTTCTATGGAATAAGGAATGG
ACAGCAGGGGGCTGTTTCATATACTGATGACCTCTTTATAGCCAACCTTTGTTCATGGCAGCCAGCATAT
GGGCATATGTTGCCAAACTCTAAACCAAATACTCATTCTGATGTTTTAAATGATTTGCCCTCCCATATGT
CCTTCCGAGTGAGAGACACAAAAAATTCCAACACACTATTGCAATGAAAATAAATTTCCTTTATTAGCCA
GAAGTCAGATGCTCAAGGGGCTTCATGATGTCCCCATAATTTTTGGCAGAGGGAAAAAGATCTCAGTGGT
ATTTGTGAGCCAGGGCATTGGCCACACCAGCCACCACCTTCTGATAGGCAGCCTGCACCTGAGGAGTGCG
GCCGCATTTGTTCCATGTGAGTGCTAGTAACAGGCCTTGTGTCCTGACAAGTTGGGTAGATGTGAGTCAG
TCAGTGGCCAAAACTCACATCTGTACCCAACTTGTCAGCATACAGCCTTCAGCAAGCCTCCAGGCCGCTT
ACTTGTACAGCTCGTCCATGCCGCCGGTGGAGTGGCGGCCCTCGGCGCGTTCGTACTGTTCCACGATGGT
GTAGTCCTCGTTGTGGGAGGTGATGTCCAACTTGATGTTGACGTTGTAGGCGCCGGGCAGCTGCACGGGC
TTCTTGGCCTTGTAGGTGGTCTTGACCTCAGCGTCGTAGTGGCCGCCGTCCTTCAGCTTCAGCCTCTGCT
TGATCTCGCCCTTCAGGGCGCCGTCCTCGGGGTACATCCGCTCGGAGGAGGCCTCCCAGCCCATGGTCTT
CTTCTGCATTACGGGGCCGTCGGAG
